Addgene plasmid #140016: pAS_4xMx PylT_GFP 150TAG
Purpose: Plasmid with 4xMxPylT cassette and amber suppression reporter sfGFP 150 TAG stop; for transient transfection or stable piggyBac-mediated integration
Depositing lab: Simon Elsaesser. Depositing organization: Karolinska Institutet. Publication: Methanomethylophilus alvus Mx1201 provides basis for mutual orthogonal pyrrolysyl tRNA/aminoacyl-tRNA synthetase pairs in mammalian cells. Meineke B, Heimgartner J, Lafranchi L, Elsasser SJ. ACS Chem Biol. 2018 Sep 27. doi: 10.1021/acschembio.8b00571. PubMed 30260624.
Backbone
  Vector backbone: pAS
  Vector type: Mammalian Expression
  Selectable markers: Blasticidin
Growth in bacteria
  Bacterial resistance: Ampicillin, 100 μg/mL
  Growth temperature: 37°C
  Growth strain: NEB Stable
  Copy number: High Copy
Gene/Insert
  Gene/Insert name: sfGFP (alt name: 4xh7SK-Mx1201 PylT cassette)
  Species: Aequorea victoria
  Insert size (bp): 750
  Mutation: 150TAG, K46E (Please see depositor comments below)
  Promoter: EF1
  Cloning method: Restriction Enzyme; 5′ cloning site SfiI (unknown if destroyed); 3′ cloning site NheI (unknown if destroyed)
Terms and licenses: Academic/Nonprofit Terms; Industry Terms: Not Available to Industry
Depositor comments: Depositor confirms K46E point mutation in sfGFP 150 tag does not affect GFP fluorescence.
How to cite: pAS_4xMx PylT_GFP 150TAG was a gift from Simon Elsaesser (Addgene plasmid # 140016 ; http://n2t.net/addgene:140016 ; RRID:Addgene_140016)
