[The description below was written by a language model from this plasmid's Addgene catalogue record and pLannotate feature annotations shown in this document.]
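Description:
pAS_4xMx PylT_GFP 150TAG is a mammalian expression plasmid on the pAS backbone, built as a fluorescent reporter for amber stop codon suppression in genetic code expansion experiments. It is propagated in E. coli through a high-copy ColE1/pUC-type origin with ampicillin selection (AmpR with its bla promoter). It also carries an f1 origin and remnants of a lacZα/lac promoter cloning region. According to the record, it can be used for transient transfection or for stable genomic integration by piggyBac transposition. The automated annotation does not label the transposon terminal repeats, and the two "lambda portal protein" fragments flanking the cassette are probably spurious similarity hits.

The main transcription unit is driven by an EF-1α core promoter followed by a truncated HTLV-1 5' LTR segment, a common composite EF1-type promoter arrangement. It expresses superfolder GFP, which the annotation tool labels as the closely related oxGFP. The sfGFP carries a TAG codon at position 150, so full-length fluorescent protein is made only when the amber codon is read through by a charged suppressor tRNA. A K46E substitution is also present, and the depositor reports that it does not affect fluorescence. Downstream, an EMCV IRES links the blasticidin S deaminase gene to the same transcript for selection of mammalian cells, followed by a WPRE fragment and an SV40 polyadenylation signal.

The catalogue entry also describes four tandem copies of the Methanomethylophilus alvus Mx1201 pyrrolysyl tRNA (PylT), each under a human 7SK Pol III promoter. These are not annotated in the feature table, though a large unannotated stretch lies upstream of the EF-1α promoter. No pyrrolysyl-tRNA synthetase is recorded on this plasmid, so the cognate enzyme would have to come from another source.
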