Features (pLannotate 1.2.2; 19 found; start..end, strand, type, name):
    118..546     -  rep_origin     f1 ori (sequence partly withheld): f1 bacteriophage origin of replication; arrow indicates direction of (+) strand synthesis
    551..706     -  CDS            lacZα (fragment): LacZα fragment of β-galactosidase; lacZ fragment
    708..827     +  CDS            B (fragment): PORTL_LAMBD - Experimental evidence at protein level: Swiss-Prot protein existence level 1. Forms the portal vertex of the capsid (PubMed:6228056, PubMed:6232391). This portal plays critical roles in head assembly, genome packaging, neck/tail attachment, and genome ejection (Probable). The portal protein multimerizes as a single ring-shaped homododecamer arranged around a central channel (PubMed:6232391). Binds to the terminase subunits to form the packaging machine (PubMed:7799432). From Escherichia phage lambda (Bacteriophage lambda).
   2700..2911    +  promoter       EF-1α core promoter: core promoter for human elongation factor EF-1α
   2924..3192    +  LTR            5' LTR (truncated): truncated 5' long terminal repeat (LTR) from human T-cell leukemia virus (HTLV) type 1
   3232..3948    +  CDS            oxGFP: oxGFP is a basic (constitutively fluorescent) green fluorescent protein published in 2015, derived from Aequorea victoria.
   4078..4540    +  misc_feature   IRES: internal ribosome entry site (IRES) of the encephalomyocarditis virus (EMCV)
   4566..4962    +  CDS            BSD (fragment): blasticidin S deaminase; Aspergillus terreus BSD; confers resistance to blasticidin
   4977..5083    +  misc_feature   WPRE (fragment): woodchuck hepatitis virus posttranscriptional regulatory element
   5092..5213    +  polyA_signal   SV40 poly(A) signal: SV40 polyadenylation signal
   5231..5323    +  ncRNA          G-CSF SLDE: Accession: RF00183 - G-CSF factor stem-loop destabilising element (SLDE)
   6020..6487    +  CDS            B (fragment): PORTL_LAMBD - Experimental evidence at protein level: Swiss-Prot protein existence level 1. Forms the portal vertex of the capsid (PubMed:6228056, PubMed:6232391). This portal plays critical roles in head assembly, genome packaging, neck/tail attachment, and genome ejection (Probable). The portal protein multimerizes as a single ring-shaped homododecamer arranged around a central channel (PubMed:6232391). Binds to the terminase subunits to form the packaging machine (PubMed:7799432). From Escherichia phage lambda (Bacteriophage lambda).
   6525..6541    -  protein_bind   lac operator: The lac repressor binds to the lac operator to inhibit transcription in E. coli. This inhibition can be relieved by adding lactose or isopropyl-β-D-thiogalactopyranoside (IPTG). lac repressor encoded by lacI
   6549..6579    -  promoter       lac promoter: promoter for the E. coli lac operon
   6594..6615    -  protein_bind   CAP binding site: CAP binding activates transcription in the presence of cAMP. E. coli catabolite activator protein
   6628..6720    -  CDS            lacI (fragment): lac repressor; lacI; The lac repressor binds to the lac operator to inhibit transcription in E. coli. This inhibition can be relieved by adding lactose or isopropyl-β-D-thiogalactopyranoside (IPTG).
   6903..7491    -  rep_origin     ori: high-copy-number ColE1/pMB1/pBR322/pUC origin of replication
   7662..8522    -  CDS            AmpR: β-lactamase; bla; confers resistance to ampicillin, carbenicillin, and related antibiotics
   8523..65      -  promoter       AmpR promoter (across the origin): bla
>Addgene plasmid #140016 | pAS_4xMx PylT_GFP 150TAG | addgene full sequence | sequence record 297733 | Addgene NGS Result
TATTGTCTCATGAGCGGATACATATTTGAATGTATTTAGAAAAATAAACAAATAGGGGTTCCGCGCACAT
TTCCCCGAAAAGTGCCACCTAAATTGTAAGCGTTAATATTTTGTTAAAATTCGCGTTAAATTTTTGTTAA
ATCAGCTCATTTTTTAACCAATAGGCCGAAATCGGCAAAATCCCTTATAAATCAAAAGAATAGACCGAGA
TAGGGT
[37 nt withheld, positions 217-253]
AAAGAACGTGGACTCCAACGTCAAAGG
[49 nt withheld, positions 281-329]
T
[91 nt withheld, positions 331-421]
G
[124 nt withheld, positions 423-546]
CCCATTCGCCATTCAGGCTGCGCAACTGTTGGGAAGGGCGATCGGTGCGGGCCTCTTCGCTATTACGCCA
GCTGGCGAAAGGGGGATGTGCTGCAAGGCGATTAAGTTGGGTAACGCCAGGGTTTTCCCAGTCACGACGT
TGTAAAACGACGGCCAGTGAGCGCGCCTCGTTCATTCACGTTTTTGAACCCGTGGAGGACGGGCAGACTC
GCGGTGCAAATGTGTTTTACAGCGTGATGGAGCAGATGAAGATGCTCGACACGCTGCAGAACACGCAGCT
AGATTAACCCTAGAAAGATAATCATATTGTGACGTACGTTAAAGATAATCATGTGTAAAATTGACGCATG
TGTTTTATCGGTCTGTATATCGAGGTTTATTTATTAATTTGAATAGATATTAAGTTTTATTATATTTACA
CTTACATACTAATAATAAATTCAACAAACAATTTATTTATGTTTATTTATTTATTAAAAAAAACAAAAAC
TCAAAATTTCTTCTATAAAGTAACAAAACTTTTATGAGGGACAGCCCCCCCCCAAAGCCCCCAGGGATGT
AATTACGTCCCTCCCCCGCTAGGGGGCAGCAGCGAGCCGCCCGGGGCTCCGCTCCGGTCCGGCGCTCCCC
CCGCATCCCCGAGCCGGCAGCGTGCGGGGACAGCCCGGGCACGGGGAAGGTGGCACGGGATCGCTTTCCT
CTGAACGCTTCTCGCTGCTCTTTGAGCCTGCAGACACCTGGGGGGATACGGGGAAAAGGCCTCCACGGCC
AACTAGTAAAAACCGCACTTGTCCGAGAGACCGGGGCGTCGAACCCCGCTGGCTAGGTTTTAGAGACCCG
CTGGTCGCCGGACCGTCCCCCGAGGTACCCAGGCGGCGCACAAGCTATATAAACCTGAAGGAAATCTCAA
CTTTACACTTAGGTCAAGTTACTTATCGTACTAGAGCTTCAGCAGGAAATTTAACTAAAATCTAATTTAA
CCAGCATAGCAAATATCATTTATTCCCAAAATGCTAAAGTTTGAGATAAACGGACTTGATTTCCGGCTGT
TTTGACACTATCCAGAATGCCTTGCAGATGGGTGGGGCATGCTAAATACTGCAGGCAAAAAAACCGCACT
TGTCCGAGAGACCGGGGCGTCGAACCCCGCTGGCTAGGTTTTAGAGACCCGCTGGTCGCCGGACCGTCCC
CCGAGGTACCCAGGCGGCGCACAAGCTATATAAACCTGAAGGAAATCTCAACTTTACACTTAGGTCAAGT
TACTTATCGTACTAGAGCTTCAGCAGGAAATTTAACTAAAATCTAATTTAACCAGCATAGCAAATATCAT
TTATTCCCAAAATGCTAAAGTTTGAGATAAACGGACTTGATTTCCGGCTGTTTTGACACTATCCAGAATG
CCTTGCAGATGGGTGGGGCATGCTAAATACTGCAGCAAGAAAAACCGCACTTGTCCGAGAGACCGGGGCG
TCGAACCCCGCTGGCTAGGTTTTAGAGACCCGCTGGTCGCCGGACCGTCCCCCGAGGTACCCAGGCGGCG
CACAAGCTATATAAACCTGAAGGAAATCTCAACTTTACACTTAGGTCAAGTTACTTATCGTACTAGAGCT
TCAGCAGGAAATTTAACTAAAATCTAATTTAACCAGCATAGCAAATATCATTTATTCCCAAAATGCTAAA
GTTTGAGATAAACGGACTTGATTTCCGGCTGTTTTGACACTATCCAGAATGCCTTGCAGATGGGTGGGGC
ATGCTAAATACTGCAGCGATAAAAACCGCACTTGTCCGAGAGACCGGGGCGTCGAACCCCGCTGGCTAGG
TTTTAGAGACCCGCTGGTCGCCGGACCGTCCCCCGAGGTACCCAGGCGGCGCACAAGCTATATAAACCTG
AAGGAAATCTCAACTTTACACTTAGGTCAAGTTACTTATCGTACTAGAGCTTCAGCAGGAAATTTAACTA
AAATCTAATTTAACCAGCATAGCAAATATCATTTATTCCCAAAATGCTAAAGTTTGAGATAAACGGACTT
GATTTCCGGCTGTTTTGACACTATCCAGAATGCCTTGCAGATGGGTGGGGCATGCTAAATACTGCAGCTC
CAAGGCCACTAGTGCTCTAGAAAGGATCTGCGATCGCTCCGGTGCCCGTCAGTGGGCAGAGCGCACATCG
CCCACAGTCCCCGAGAAGTTGGGGGGAGGGGTCGGCAATTGAACGGGTGCCTAGAGAAGGTGGCGCGGGG
TAAACTGGGAAAGTGATGTCGTGTACTGGCTCCGCCTTTTTCCCGAGGGTGGGGGAGAACCGTATATAAG
TGCAGTAGTCGCCGTGAACGTTCTTTTTCGCAACGGGTTTGCCGCCAGAACACAGCTGAAGCTTCGAGGG
GCTCGCATCTCTCCTTCACGCGCCCGCCGCCCTACCTGAGGCCGCCATCCACGCCGGTTGAGTCGCGTTC
TGCCGCCTCCCGCCTGTGGTGCCTCCTGAACTGCGTCCGCCGTCTAGGTAAGTTTAAAGCTCAGGTCGAG
ACCGGGCCTTTGTCCGGCGCTCCCTTGGAGCCTACCTAGACTCAGCCGGCTCTCCACGCTTTGCCTGACC
CTGCTTGCTCAACTCTACGTCTTTGTTTCGTTTTCTGTTCTGCGCCGTTACAGATCCAAGCTGTGACCGG
CGCCTACTCTAGAGCTAGCGCCACCATGGTGTCCAAGGGCGAGGAACTGTTCACCGGCGTGGTGCCCATC
CTGGTGGAACTGGATGGCGACGTGAACGGCCACAAGTTCTCTGTGCGGGGAGAGGGCGAAGGCGACGCCA
CAAATGGCAAGCTGACCCTGGAGTTCATCTGCACCACCGGCAAGCTGCCCGTGCCTTGGCCTACCCTCGT
GACCACACTGACCTACGGCGTGCAGTGCTTCAGCAGATACCCCGACCATATGAAGCGGCACGACTTCTTC
AAGAGCGCCATGCCCGAGGGCTACGTGCAGGAACGGACCATCAGCTTCAAGGACGACGGCACCTACAAGA
CCAGAGCCGAAGTGAAGTTCGAGGGCGACACCCTCGTGAACCGGATCGAGCTGAAGGGCATCGATTTCAA
AGAGGACGGCAACATCCTGGGCCACAAGCTGGAGTACAACTTCAACAGCCACTAGGTGTACATCACCGCC
GACAAGCAGAAGAACGGCATCAAGGCCAACTTCAAGATCCGGCACAACGTGGAAGATGGCAGCGTGCAGC
TGGCCGACCACTACCAGCAGAACACCCCCATCGGAGATGGCCCCGTGCTGCTGCCCGACAACCACTACCT
GAGCACCCAGAGCGTGCTGAGCAAGGACCCCAACGAGAAGCGGGACCACATGGTGCTGCTGGAATTCGTG
ACCGCCGCTGGCATCACCCACGGCATGGACGAGCTGTACAAGGGCAGCTGAGCGGCCGCGCCCCTCTCCC
TCCCCCCCCCCTAACGTTACTGGCCGAAGCCGCTTGGAATAAGGCCGGTGTGCGTTTGTCTATATGTTAT
TTTCCACCATATTGCCGTCTTTTGGCAATGTGAGGGCCCGGAAACCTGGCCCTGTCTTCTTGACGAGCAT
TCCTAGGGGTCTTTCCCCTCTCGCCAAAGGAATGCAAGGTCTGTTGAATGTCGTGAAGGAAGCAGTTCCT
CTGGAAGCTTCTTGAAGACAAACAACGTCTGTAGCGACCCTTTGCAGGCAGCGGAACCCCCCACCTGGCG
ACAGGTGCCTCTGCGGCCAAAAGCCACGTGTATAAGATACACCTGCAAAGGCGGCACAACCCCAGTGCCA
CGTTGTGAGTTGGATAGTTGTGGAAAGAGTCAAATGGCTCTCCTCAAGCGTATTCAACAAGGGGCTGAAG
GATGCCCAGAAGGTACCCCATTGTATGGGATCTGATCTGGGGCCTCGGTGCACATGCTTTACATGTGTTT
AGTCGAGGTTAAAAAAACGTCTAGGCCCCCCGAACCACGGGGACGTGGTTTTCCTTTGAAAAACACGATG
ATAATATGGCCACAACCATGGCGTCCGGAATGGCCAAGCCTTTGTCTCAAGAAGAATCCACCCTCATTGA
AAGAGCAACGGCTACAATCAACAGCATCCCCATCTCTGAAGACTACAGCGTCGCCAGCGCAGCTCTCTCT
AGCGACGGCCGCATCTTCACTGGTGTCAATGTATATCATTTTACTGGGGGACCTTGTGCAGAACTCGTGG
TGCTGGGCACTGCTGCTGCTGCGGCAGCTGGCAACCTGACTTGTATCGTCGCGATCGGAAATGAGAACAG
GGGCATCTTGAGCCCCTGCGGACGGTGCCGACAGGTGCTTCTCGATCTGCATCCTGGGATCAAAGCCATA
GTGAAGGACAGTGATGGACAGCCGACGGCAGTTGGGATTCGTGAATTGCTGCCCTCTGGTTATGTGTGGG
AGGGCTGACCATGGGTCGACAATCAACCTCTGGATTACAAAATTTGTGAAAGATTGACTGGTATTCTTAA
CTATGTTGCTCCTTTTACGCTATGTGGATACGCTGCTTTAATGCCTTTGTATCATGCGTTAACTAAACTT
GTTTATTGCAGCTTATAATGGTTACAAATAAAGCAATAGCATCACAAATTTCACAAATAAAGCATTTTTT
TCACTGCATTCTAGTTGTGGTTTGTCCAAACTCATCAATGTATCTTATCATGTCTGGAATTGACTCAAAT
GATGTCAATTAGTCTATCAGAAGCTCATCTGGTCTCCCTTCCGGGGGACAAGACATCCCTGTTTAATATT
TAAACAGCAGTGTTCCCAAACTGGGTTCTTATATCCCTTGCTCTGGTCAACCAGGTTGCAGGGTTTCCTG
TCCTCACAGGAACGAAGTCCCTAAAGAAACAGTGGCAGCCAGGTTTAGCCCCGGAATTGACTGGATTCCT
TTTTTAGGGCCCATTGGTATGGCTTTTTCCCCGTATCCCCCCAGGTGTCTGCAGGCTCAAAGAGCAGCGA
GAAGCGTTCAGAGGAAAGCGATCCCGTGCCACCTTCCCCGTGCCCGGGCTGTCCCCGCACGCTGCCGGCT
CGGGGATGCGGGGGGAGCGCCGGACCGGAGCGGAGCCCCGGGCGGCTCGCTGCTGCCCCCTAGCGGGGGA
GGGACGTAATTACATCCCTGGGGGCTTTGGGGGGGGGCTGTCCCTGATATCTATAACAAGAAAATATATA
TATAATAAGTTATCACGTAAGTAGAACATGAAATAACAATATAATTATCGTATGAGTTAAATCTTAAAAG
TCACGTAAAAGATAATCATGCGTCATTTTGACTCACGCGGTCGTTATAGTTCAAAATCAGTGACACTTAC
CGCATTGACAAGCACGCCTCACGGGAGCTCCAAGCGGCGACTGAGATGTCCTAAATGCACAGCGACGGAT
TCGCGCTATTTAGAAAGAGAGAGCAATATTTCAAGAATGCATGCGTCAATTTTACGCAGACTATCTTTCT
AGGGTTAATCTAGCTGCATCAGGATCATATCGTCGGGTCTTTTTTCCGGCTCAGTCATCGCCCAAGCTGG
CGCTATCTGGGCATCGGGGAGGAAGAAGCCCGTGCCTTTTCCCGCGAGGTTGAAGCGGCATGGAAAGAGT
TTGCCGAGGATGACTGCTGCTGCATTGACGTTGAGCGAAAACGCACGTTTACCATGATGATTCGGGAAGG
TGTGGCCATGCACGCCTTTAACGGTGAACTGTTCGTTCAGGCCACCTGGGATACCAGTTCGTCGCGGCTT
TTCCGGACACAGTTCCGGATGGTCAGCCCGAAGCGCATCAGCAACCCGAACAATACCGGCGACAGCCGGA
ACTGCCGTGCCGGTGTGCAGATTAATGACAGCGGTGCGGCGCTGGGATATTACGTCAGCGAGGACGGGTA
TCCTGGCTGGATGCCGCAGAAATGGACATGGATACCCCGTGAGTTACCCGGCGGGCGCGCTTGGCGTAAT
CATGGTCATAGCTGTTTCCTGTGTGAAATTGTTATCCGCTCACAATTCCACACAACATACGAGCCGGAAG
CATAAAGTGTAAAGCCTGGGGTGCCTAATGAGTGAGCTAACTCACATTAATTGCGTTGCGCTCACTGCCC
GCTTTCCAGTCGGGAAACCTGTCGTGCCAGCTGCATTAATGAATCGGCCAACGCGCGGGGAGAGGCGGTT
TGCGTATTGGGCGCTCTTCCGCTTCCTCGCTCACTGACTCGCTGCGCTCGGTCGTTCGGCTGCGGCGAGC
GGTATCAGCTCACTCAAAGGCGGTAATACGGTTATCCACAGAATCAGGGGATAACGCAGGAAAGAACATG
TGAGCAAAAGGCCAGCAAAAGGCCAGGAACCGTAAAAAGGCCGCGTTGCTGGCGTTTTTCCATAGGCTCC
GCCCCCCTGACGAGCATCACAAAAATCGACGCTCAAGTCAGAGGTGGCGAAACCCGACAGGACTATAAAG
ATACCAGGCGTTTCCCCCTGGAAGCTCCCTCGTGCGCTCTCCTGTTCCGACCCTGCCGCTTACCGGATAC
CTGTCCGCCTTTCTCCCTTCGGGAAGCGTGGCGCTTTCTCATAGCTCACGCTGTAGGTATCTCAGTTCGG
TGTAGGTCGTTCGCTCCAAGCTGGGCTGTGTGCACGAACCCCCCGTTCAGCCCGACCGCTGCGCCTTATC
CGGTAACTATCGTCTTGAGTCCAACCCGGTAAGACACGACTTATCGCCACTGGCAGCAGCCACTGGTAAC
AGGATTAGCAGAGCGAGGTATGTAGGCGGTGCTACAGAGTTCTTGAAGTGGTGGCCTAACTACGGCTACA
CTAGAAGAACAGTATTTGGTATCTGCGCTCTGCTGAAGCCAGTTACCTTCGGAAAAAGAGTTGGTAGCTC
TTGATCCGGCAAACAAACCACCGCTGGTAGCGGTGGTTTTTTTGTTTGCAAGCAGCAGATTACGCGCAGA
AAAAAAGGATCTCAAGAAGATCCTTTGATCTTTTCTACGGGGTCTGACGCTCAGTGGAACGAAAACTCAC
GTTAAGGGATTTTGGTCATGAGATTATCAAAAAGGATCTTCACCTAGATCCTTTTAAATTAAAAATGAAG
TTTTAAATCAATCTAAAGTATATATGAGTAAACTTGGTCTGACAGTTACCAATGCTTAATCAGTGAGGCA
CCTATCTCAGCGATCTGTCTATTTCGTTCATCCATAGTTGCCTGACTCCCCGTCGTGTAGATAACTACGA
TACGGGAGGGCTTACCATCTGGCCCCAGTGCTGCAATGATACCGCGAGACCCACGCTCACCGGCTCCAGA
TTTATCAGCAATAAACCAGCCAGCCGGAAGGGCCGAGCGCAGAAGTGGTCCTGCAACTTTATCCGCCTCC
ATCCAGTCTATTAATTGTTGCCGGGAAGCTAGAGTAAGTAGTTCGCCAGTTAATAGTTTGCGCAACGTTG
TTGCCATTGCTACAGGCATCGTGGTGTCACGCTCGTCGTTTGGTATGGCTTCATTCAGCTCCGGTTCCCA
ACGATCAAGGCGAGTTACATGATCCCCCATGTTGTGCAAAAAAGCGGTTAGCTCCTTCGGTCCTCCGATC
GTTGTCAGAAGTAAGTTGGCCGCAGTGTTATCACTCATGGTTATGGCAGCACTGCATAATTCTCTTACTG
TCATGCCATCCGTAAGATGCTTTTCTGTGACTGGTGAGTACTCAACCAAGTCATTCTGAGAATAGTGTAT
GCGGCGACCGAGTTGCTCTTGCCCGGCGTCAATACGGGATAATACCGCGCCACATAGCAGAACTTTAAAA
GTGCTCATCATTGGAAAACGTTCTTCGGGGCGAAAACTCTCAAGGATCTTACCGCTGTTGAGATCCAGTT
CGATGTAACCCACTCGTGCACCCAACTGATCTTCAGCATCTTTTACTTTCACCAGCGTTTCTGGGTGAGC
AAAAACAGGAAGGCAAAATGCCGCAAAAAAGGGAATAAGGGCGACACGGAAATGTTGAATACTCATACTC
TTCCTTTTTCAATATTATTGAAGCATTTATCAGGGT
